>Addgene plasmid #45621 | pCRII-Topo Plexin D1 in situ probe | addgene partial sequence | sequence record 64753 | M13pUC-rev 5'-AGCGGATAACAATTTCACACAGG-3'
AGCTATTTAGGTGACACTATAGAATACTCAAGCTATGCATCAAGCTTGGTACCGAGCTCGGATCCACTAG
TAACGGCCGCCAGTGTGCTGGAATTCGCCCTTTGAGGGACACAGACAACTGCTTGGTGGCTGAAGCAGAA
ATTCCCTCTGCCAGGTGGATGAGGTAGTGTTCTGGGATATGGCCACCTCTCCCAATGTGTGCTGAGCAGC
CTGAAACAGTGAACAGGCAGGCATGGTCCAGGCTGTCCTGGTTGGCAGGGAAAGTCTTATTAGGGACTGG
CAGCGATCGATATTCAAGGCCTTCATCCTAGAGTTGGGTCTTGGGCAGGTGGAGGGGACAGAGATGCCCC
AGGGGACAAGGCCAAGAGCTCGGCAGCCGGGCACTAAGAGGCCAGTGTCCCCCACTCCTAGCCCAGCAGG
CTCCTCTGTCAGTTCCCAGCCCAAGTGAGAGATGTGGGGAAGAAACCAAGTGGAGGCCAAGTGGCCTGCA
CGCCGTCTCCCTGGCCGAAGCTCCTGGTCACTCTTCTGCATCAGGCCTCGCTGTAACACTCATAGATATT
GTTTTCCATCAGAGCCACCACCTGTTCAAACTTGTGCTGTAGCTGGGTCCTGCGGGCTGTGGGGTTGGCC
TCCAGGGCAGCCATGATCTGTGGTCGATACCTCTTAGCATATTTATAAATCTCAGCCATGGCCACGTTTG
TGTTGAACTCATTCTGGTATTTCCGAGACTCCTCGGCCAGGTGTGCGTTCATTTCCTGAAGGGCGAATTC
TGCAGATATCCATCACACTGGCGGCCGCTCGAGCATGCATCTAGAGGGCCCAATTCGCCCTATAGTGAGT
CGTATTACAATTCACTGGCCGTCGTTTTACAACGTCGTGACTGGGAAAACCCTGGCGTTACCCAACTTAA
TCGCCTTGCAGCACATCCCCCTTTCGCCAGCTGGCGTAATAGCGAAGAGGCCCGCACCGATCGCCCTTCC
CAACAGTTGCGCA
