[The description below was written by a language model from this plasmid's Addgene catalogue record.]
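Description:
pCRII-Topo Plexin D1 in situ probe is a bacterial cloning plasmid that serves as a template for making riboprobes against mouse Plexin D1 (Plxnd1) mRNA. It is built on the commercial pCRII-TOPO backbone (about 4 kb), a vector designed for direct topoisomerase-mediated capture of PCR products. With the insert, the total size is roughly 4.6 kb. The plasmid is propagated in E. coli under ampicillin selection; the copy number is listed as unknown, and no feature table is provided, so other backbone elements are not documented in the record.

The insert is a fragment of about 650 bp from the mouse Plxnd1 transcript, corresponding to positions 5751–6406 of the reference mRNA. It was amplified by RT-PCR and introduced by TOPO cloning. It is not an expression cassette and does not encode a full-length protein. Instead, the fragment sits between the opposing SP6 and T7 bacteriophage promoters that flank the cloning site, so either strand can be made by in vitro run-off transcription. According to the depositor, linearising with NotI and transcribing from SP6 gives the antisense probe, which hybridises to the endogenous message. Linearising with HindIII and transcribing from T7 gives the sense strand, typically used as a negative control. M13 forward and reverse, T7 and SP6 primer sites allow the insert to be checked by sequencing.

The construct is intended for in situ hybridisation to map Plxnd1 expression in mouse tissue. It was deposited in connection with a study on the birth and specification of corticospinal motor neurons.
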