Addgene plasmid #45621: pCRII-Topo Plexin D1 in situ probe
Depositing lab: Jeffrey Macklis. Depositing organization: Harvard University. Publication: Fezl is required for the birth and specification of corticospinal motor neurons. Molyneaux BJ, Arlotta P, Hirata T, Hibi M, Macklis JD. Neuron. 2005 Sep 15;47(6):817-31. 10.1016/j.neuron.2005.08.030 PubMed 16157277.
Backbone
  Vector backbone: pCRII-Topo
  Backbone manufacturer: Invitrogen
  Backbone size w/o insert (bp): 4000
  Total vector size (bp): 4600
  Vector type: in situ
Growth in bacteria
  Bacterial resistance: Ampicillin, 100 μg/mL
  Growth temperature: 37°C
  Growth strain: DH5alpha
  Copy number: Unknown
Gene/Insert
  Gene/Insert name: Plexin D1 in situ probe (alt names: Plexin D1; Plxnd1)
  Species: M. musculus (mouse)
  Mutation: fragment contains bp# 5751-6406 of NM_026376.3
  GenBank ID: NM_026376
  Entrez Gene: Plxnd1 (a.k.a. 6230425C21Rik, b2b1863Clo, b2b553Clo)
  Cloning method: TOPO Cloning
  Sequencing primers: 5′ M13 Rev, Sp6; 3′ T7, M13 Forward
Terms and licenses: Academic/Nonprofit Terms; Industry Terms: Not Available to Industry
Depositor comments: The Plexin D1 fragment was amplified by RT-PCR using the following primer pair: CAGGAAATGAACGCACACC TGAGGGACACAGACAACTGC; For in vitro transcription, use the HindIII restriction digest and T7 promoter for sense probe generation and the NotI restriction digest and SP6 promoter for antisense probe generation.
How to cite: pCRII-Topo Plexin D1 in situ probe was a gift from Jeffrey Macklis (Addgene plasmid # 45621 ; http://n2t.net/addgene:45621 ; RRID:Addgene_45621)
